Addgene plasmid #138799: pPD159 dsRedExpress2-ZFi43
Purpose: Constitutive expression of dsRedExpress2-ZFi43 under the CMV promoter.
Depositing lab: Joshua Leonard. Depositing organization: Northwestern University. Publication: The COMET toolkit for composing customizable genetic programs in mammalian cells. Donahue PS, Draut JW, Muldoon JJ, Edelstein HI, Bagheri N, Leonard JN. Nat Commun. 2020 Feb 7;11(1):779. doi: 10.1038/s41467-019-14147-5. PubMed 32034124.
Backbone
  Vector backbone: pPD005 pcDNA Golden Gate
  Vector type: Mammalian Expression, Synthetic Biology
Growth in bacteria
  Bacterial resistance: Ampicillin, 100 μg/mL
  Growth temperature: 37°C
  Growth strain: DH5alpha
  Copy number: High Copy
Gene/Insert
  Gene/Insert name: dsRedExpress2-ZFi43
  Species: Synthetic
  Promoter: CMV
  Tag / fusion protein: 3xFlag (N terminal on insert)
  Cloning method: Restriction Enzyme; 5′ cloning site NheI (not destroyed); 3′ cloning site NotI (not destroyed)
  Sequencing primers: 5′ CGCAAATGGGCGGTAGGCGTG; 3′ TAGAAGGCACAGTCGAGG
Terms and licenses: Academic/Nonprofit Terms; Industry Terms: Not Available to Industry
Depositor comments: Leonard Lab plasmid reference number: L1340
How to cite: pPD159 dsRedExpress2-ZFi43 was a gift from Joshua Leonard (Addgene plasmid # 138799 ; http://n2t.net/addgene:138799 ; RRID:Addgene_138799)
