[The description below was written by a language model from this plasmid's Addgene catalogue record and pLannotate feature annotations shown in this document.]
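Description:
pPD159 dsRedExpress2-ZFi43 is a mammalian expression plasmid built on pPD005, a pcDNA-derived backbone adapted for Golden Gate assembly, and belongs to a synthetic-biology toolkit for composing genetic programs in mammalian cells. It is maintained in E. coli through a high-copy ColE1/pUC-type origin and selected with ampicillin via the AmpR (β-lactamase) gene and its own promoter. An f1 origin is also present, along with backbone remnants such as lac promoter/operator elements and a bom fragment.

The payload is a synthetic fusion protein, dsRedExpress2-ZFi43, cloned between NheI and NotI sites and carrying an N-terminal 3xFLAG tag for immunodetection. Transcription is driven constitutively by the human CMV immediate-early enhancer and promoter and terminated by the bovine growth hormone polyadenylation signal; a T7 promoter lies just upstream of the coding region. The annotation identifies the FLAG tag and the DsRed-Express2 fluorescent protein, followed by an unannotated stretch of a few hundred nucleotides before the poly(A) signal. This stretch presumably encodes the ZFi43 portion, which the name suggests is a zinc-finger domain, though the record does not define its function. Fusion to the fluorescent protein should allow expression of the construct to be monitored by fluorescence.

Downstream, an SV40 early promoter and SV40 poly(A) signal flank only a short fragment of a bleomycin-resistance gene. No intact mammalian selection marker is annotated, so the plasmid appears suited mainly to transient transfection. The record gives its purpose simply as constitutive expression of the fusion protein from the CMV promoter.
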