Features (pLannotate 1.2.2; 21 found; start..end, strand, type, name):
     28..80      -  misc_feature   bom (fragment): basis of mobility region from pBR322
    235..614     +  enhancer       CMV enhancer: human cytomegalovirus immediate early enhancer
    615..818     +  promoter       CMV promoter: human cytomegalovirus (CMV) immediate early promoter
    814..847     +  LTR            5' LTR (truncated) (fragment): truncated 5' long terminal repeat (LTR) from HIV-1
    863..881     +  promoter       T7 promoter: promoter for bacteriophage T7 RNA polymerase
    952..975     +  CDS            3xFLAG (fragment): three tandem FLAG® epitope tags
   1045..1719    +  CDS            DsRed-Express2: DsRed-Express2 is a basic (constitutively fluorescent) orange fluorescent protein published in 2008, derived from Discosoma sp.. It is reported to be a rapidly-maturing protein.
   2082..2193    +  polyA_signal   bGH poly(A) signal: bovine growth hormone polyadenylation signal
   2310..2331    +  promoter       SV40 promoter (fragment): SV40 enhancer and early promoter
   2352..2780    +  rep_origin     f1 ori (sequence partly withheld): f1 bacteriophage origin of replication; arrow indicates direction of (+) strand synthesis
   2785..2807    +  promoter       SV40 promoter (fragment): SV40 enhancer and early promoter
   2808..2999    +  promoter       SV40 promoter: SV40 early promoter
   3026..3124    +  CDS            ble (fragment): BLE_KLEPN - Experimental evidence at protein level: Swiss-Prot protein existence level 1. Binding protein with a strong affinity to the bleomycin family of antibiotics. Binds to CL990; an antimitotic-antibiotic compound. From Klebsiella pneumoniae.
   3119..3240    +  polyA_signal   SV40 poly(A) signal: SV40 polyadenylation signal
   3313..3329    -  protein_bind   lac operator: The lac repressor binds to the lac operator to inhibit transcription in E. coli. This inhibition can be relieved by adding lactose or isopropyl-β-D-thiogalactopyranoside (IPTG). lac repressor encoded by lacI
   3337..3367    -  promoter       lac promoter: promoter for the E. coli lac operon
   3382..3403    -  protein_bind   CAP binding site: CAP binding activates transcription in the presence of cAMP. E. coli catabolite activator protein
   3416..3508    -  CDS            lacI (fragment): lac repressor; lacI; The lac repressor binds to the lac operator to inhibit transcription in E. coli. This inhibition can be relieved by adding lactose or isopropyl-β-D-thiogalactopyranoside (IPTG).
   3691..4279    -  rep_origin     ori: high-copy-number ColE1/pMB1/pBR322/pUC origin of replication
   4450..5310    -  CDS            AmpR: β-lactamase; bla; confers resistance to ampicillin, carbenicillin, and related antibiotics
   5311..5415    -  promoter       AmpR promoter: bla
>Addgene plasmid #138799 | pPD159 dsRedExpress2-ZFi43 | addgene full sequence | sequence record 320743 | Addgene NGS Result
GACGGATCGGGAGATCTCCCGATCCCCTATGGTGCACTCTCAGTACAATCTGCTCTGATGCCGCATAGTT
AAGCCAGTATCTGCTCCCTGCTTGTGTGTTGGAGGTCGCTGAGTAGTGCGCGAGCAAAATTTAAGCTACA
ACAAGGCAAGGCTTGACCGACAATTGCATGAAGAATCTGCTTAGGGTTAGGCGTTTTGCGCTGCTTCGCG
ATGTACGGGCCAGATATACGCGTTGACATTGATTATTGACTAGTTATTAATAGTAATCAATTACGGGGTC
ATTAGTTCATAGCCCATATATGGAGTTCCGCGTTACATAACTTACGGTAAATGGCCCGCCTGGCTGACCG
CCCAACGACCCCCGCCCATTGACGTCAATAATGACGTATGTTCCCATAGTAACGCCAATAGGGACTTTCC
ATTGACGTCAATGGGTGGAGTATTTACGGTAAACTGCCCACTTGGCAGTACATCAAGTGTATCATATGCC
AAGTACGCCCCCTATTGACGTCAATGACGGTAAATGGCCCGCCTGGCATTATGCCCAGTACATGACCTTA
TGGGACTTTCCTACTTGGCAGTACATCTACGTATTAGTCATCGCTATTACCATGGTGATGCGGTTTTGGC
AGTACATCAATGGGCGTGGATAGCGGTTTGACTCACGGGGATTTCCAAGTCTCCACCCCATTGACGTCAA
TGGGAGTTTGTTTTGGCACCAAAATCAACGGGACTTTCCAAAATGTCGTAACAACTCCGCCCCATTGACG
CAAATGGGCGGTAGGCGTGTACGGTGGGAGGTCTATATAAGCAGAGCTCTCTGGCTAACTAGAGAACCCA
CTGCTTACTGGCTTATCGAAATTAATACGACTCACTATAGGGAGTCCCAAGCTGGCTAGCGCCACCATGG
ATTATAAGGATCACGATGGCGACTACAAGGACCACGATATTGACTACAAAGACGATGACGATAAAATGGC
TCCTAAGAAAAAGCGCAAAGTCGGTATCCATGGCGTTCCCGGATCAGGCTCCGGAAGTGGCTCCATGGAT
AGCACTGAGAACGTCATCAAGCCCTTCATGCGCTTCAAGGTGCACATGGAGGGCTCCGTGAACGGCCACG
AGTTCGAGATCGAGGGCGAGGGCGAGGGCAAGCCCTACGAGGGCACCCAGACCGCCAAGCTCCAGGTGAC
CAAGGGCGGCCCCCTGCCCTTCGCCTGGGACATCCTGTCCCCCCAGTTCCAGTACGGCTCCAAGGTGTAC
GTGAAGCACCCCGCCGACATCCCCGACTACAAGAAGCTGTCCTTCCCCGAGGGCTTCAAGTGGGAGCGCG
TGATGAACTTCGAGGACGGCGGCGTGGTGACCGTGACCCAGGACTCCTCCCTCCAGGACGGCACCTTCAT
CTACCACGTGAAGTTCATCGGCGTGAACTTCCCCTCCGACGGCCCCGTAATGCAGAAGAAAACTCTGGGC
TGGGAGCCCTCCACCGAGCGCCTGTACCCCCGCGACGGCGTGCTGAAGGGCGAGATCCACAAGGCGCTGA
AGCTGAAGGGCGGCGGCCACTACCTGGTGGAGTTCAAGTCAATCTACATGGCCAAGAAGCCCGTGAAGCT
GCCCGGCTACTACTACGTGGACTCCAAGCTGGACATCACCTCCCACAACGAGGACTACACCGTGGTGGAG
CAGTACGAGCGCGCCGAGGCCCGCCACCACCTGTTCCAGTCTGGTTCTGGTTCTGGTTCAGGATCCGGTA
CCGGTGGAGCTAGACCCGGGGAGCGCCCCTTCCAGTGTCGCATTTGCATGCGGAACTTTTCGCGCCAGGA
CAGGCTTGACAGGCATACCCGTACTCATACCGGTGAAAAACCGTTTCAGTGTCGGATCTGTATGCGAAAT
TTCTCCCAGAAGGAGCACTTGGCGGGGCATCTACGTACGCACACCGGCGAGAAGCCATTCCAATGCCGAA
TATGCATGCGCAACTTCAGTCGCCGCGACAACCTGAACCGGCACCTAAAAACCCACCTGAGAGGATCTTA
AGCGGCCGCTCGAGTCTAGAGGGCCCGTTTAAACCCGCTGATCAGCCTCGACTGTGCCTTCTAGTTGCCA
GCCATCTGTTGTTTGCCCCTCCCCCGTGCCTTCCTTGACCCTGGAAGGTGCCACTCCCACTGTCCTTTCC
TAATAAAATGAGGAAATTGCATCGCATTGTCTGAGTAGGTGTCATTCTATTCTGGGGGGTGGGGTGGGGC
AGGACAGCAAGGGGGAGGATTGGGAAGTCAATAGCAGGCATGCTGGGGATGCGGTGGGCTCTATGGCTTC
TGAGGCGGAAAGAACCAGCTGGGGCTCTAGGGGGTATCCCC
[124 nt withheld, positions 2352-2475]
C
[91 nt withheld, positions 2477-2567]
A
[49 nt withheld, positions 2569-2617]
CCTTTGACGTTGGAGTCCACGTTCTTT
[37 nt withheld, positions 2645-2681]
ACCCTATCTCGGTCTATTCTTTTGATTTATAAGGGATTTTGCCGATTTCGGCCTATTGGTTAAAAAATGA
GCTGATTTAACAAAAATTTAACGCGAATTAATTCTGTGGAATGTGTGTCAGTTAGGCTCAATTAGTCAGC
AACCATAGTCCCGCCCCTAACTCCGCCCATCCCGCCCCTAACTCCGCCCAGTTCCGCCCATTCTCCGCCC
CATGGCTGACTAATTTTTTTTATTTATGCAGAGGCCGAGGCCGCCTCTGCCTCTGAGCTATTCCAGAAGT
AGTGAGGAGGCTTTTTTGGAGGCCTAGGCTTTTGCAAAAAGCTCCCGGGAGCTTGTATATCCATTTTCGG
AGGTTGGGCTTCGGAATCGTTTTCCGGGACGCCGGCTGGATGATCCTCCAGCGCGGGGATCTCATGCTGG
AGTTCTTCGCCCACCCCAACTTGTTTATTGCAGCTTATAATGGTTACAAATAAAGCAATAGCATCACAAA
TTTCACAAATAAAGCATTTTTTTCACTGCATTCTAGTTGTGGTTTGTCCAAACTCATCAATGTATCTTAT
CATGTCTGTATACCGTCGACCTCTAGCTAGAGCTTGGCGTAATCATGGTCATAGCTGTTTCCTGTGTGAA
ATTGTTATCCGCTCACAATTCCACACAACATACGAGCCGGAAGCATAAAGTGTAAAGCCTGGGGTGCCTA
ATGAGTGAGCTAACTCACATTAATTGCGTTGCGCTCACTGCCCGCTTTCCAGTCGGGAAACCTGTCGTGC
CAGCTGCATTAATGAATCGGCCAACGCGCGGGGAGAGGCGGTTTGCGTATTGGGCGCTCTTCCGCTTCCT
CGCTCACTGACTCGCTGCGCTCGGTCGTTCGGCTGCGGCGAGCGGTATCAGCTCACTCAAAGGCGGTAAT
ACGGTTATCCACAGAATCAGGGGATAACGCAGGAAAGAACATGTGAGCAAAAGGCCAGCAAAAGGCCAGG
AACCGTAAAAAGGCCGCGTTGCTGGCGTTTTTCCATAGGCTCCGCCCCCCTGACGAGCATCACAAAAATC
GACGCTCAAGTCAGAGGTGGCGAAACCCGACAGGACTATAAAGATACCAGGCGTTTCCCCCTGGAAGCTC
CCTCGTGCGCTCTCCTGTTCCGACCCTGCCGCTTACCGGATACCTGTCCGCCTTTCTCCCTTCGGGAAGC
GTGGCGCTTTCTCATAGCTCACGCTGTAGGTATCTCAGTTCGGTGTAGGTCGTTCGCTCCAAGCTGGGCT
GTGTGCACGAACCCCCCGTTCAGCCCGACCGCTGCGCCTTATCCGGTAACTATCGTCTTGAGTCCAACCC
GGTAAGACACGACTTATCGCCACTGGCAGCAGCCACTGGTAACAGGATTAGCAGAGCGAGGTATGTAGGC
GGTGCTACAGAGTTCTTGAAGTGGTGGCCTAACTACGGCTACACTAGAAGAACAGTATTTGGTATCTGCG
CTCTGCTGAAGCCAGTTACCTTCGGAAAAAGAGTTGGTAGCTCTTGATCCGGCAAACAAACCACCGCTGG
TAGCGGTGGTTTTTTTGTTTGCAAGCAGCAGATTACGCGCAGAAAAAAAGGATCTCAAGAAGATCCTTTG
ATCTTTTCTACGGGGTCTGACGCTCAGTGGAACGAAAACTCACGTTAAGGGATTTTGGTCATGAGATTAT
CAAAAAGGATCTTCACCTAGATCCTTTTAAATTAAAAATGAAGTTTTAAATCAATCTAAAGTATATATGA
GTAAACTTGGTCTGACAGTTACCAATGCTTAATCAGTGAGGCACCTATCTCAGCGATCTGTCTATTTCGT
TCATCCATAGTTGCCTGACTCCCCGTCGTGTAGATAACTACGATACGGGAGGGCTTACCATCTGGCCCCA
GTGCTGCAATGATACCGCGAGATCCACGCTCACCGGCTCCAGATTTATCAGCAATAAACCAGCCAGCCGG
AAGGGCCGAGCGCAGAAGTGGTCCTGCAACTTTATCCGCCTCCATCCAGTCTATTAATTGTTGCCGGGAA
GCTAGAGTAAGTAGTTCGCCAGTTAATAGTTTGCGCAACGTTGTTGCCATTGCTACAGGCATCGTGGTGT
CACGCTCGTCGTTTGGTATGGCTTCATTCAGCTCCGGTTCCCAACGATCAAGGCGAGTTACATGATCCCC
CATGTTGTGCAAAAAAGCGGTTAGCTCCTTCGGTCCTCCGATCGTTGTCAGAAGTAAGTTGGCCGCAGTG
TTATCACTCATGGTTATGGCAGCACTGCATAATTCTCTTACTGTCATGCCATCCGTAAGATGCTTTTCTG
TGACTGGTGAGTACTCAACCAAGTCATTCTGAGAATAGTGTATGCGGCGACCGAGTTGCTCTTGCCCGGC
GTCAATACGGGATAATACCGCGCCACATAGCAGAACTTTAAAAGTGCTCATCATTGGAAAACGTTCTTCG
GGGCGAAAACTCTCAAGGATCTTACCGCTGTTGAGATCCAGTTCGATGTAACCCACTCGTGCACCCAACT
GATCTTCAGCATCTTTTACTTTCACCAGCGTTTCTGGGTGAGCAAAAACAGGAAGGCAAAATGCCGCAAA
AAAGGGAATAAGGGCGACACGGAAATGTTGAATACTCATACTCTTCCTTTTTCAATATTATTGAAGCATT
TATCAGGGTTATTGTCTCATGAGCGGATACATATTTGAATGTATTTAGAAAAATAAACAAATAGGGGTTC
CGCGCACATTTCCCCGAAAAGTGCCACCTGACGTC
