>Addgene plasmid #138799 | pPD159 dsRedExpress2-ZFi43 | depositor partial sequence | sequence record 268265 | dsRedExpress2-ZFi43 gene
ATGGATTATAAGGATCACGATGGCGACTACAAGGACCACGATATTGACTACAAAGACGATGACGATAAAA
TGGCTCCTAAGAAAAAGCGCAAAGTCGGTATCCATGGCGTTCCCGGATCAGGCTCCGGAAGTGGCTCCAT
GGATAGCACTGAGAACGTCATCAAGCCCTTCATGCGCTTCAAGGTGCACATGGAGGGCTCCGTGAACGGC
CACGAGTTCGAGATCGAGGGCGAGGGCGAGGGCAAGCCCTACGAGGGCACCCAGACCGCCAAGCTCCAGG
TGACCAAGGGCGGCCCCCTGCCCTTCGCCTGGGACATCCTGTCCCCCCAGTTCCAGTACGGCTCCAAGGT
GTACGTGAAGCACCCCGCCGACATCCCCGACTACAAGAAGCTGTCCTTCCCCGAGGGCTTCAAGTGGGAG
CGCGTGATGAACTTCGAGGACGGCGGCGTGGTGACCGTGACCCAGGACTCCTCCCTCCAGGACGGCACCT
TCATCTACCACGTGAAGTTCATCGGCGTGAACTTCCCCTCCGACGGCCCCGTAATGCAGAAGAAAACTCT
GGGCTGGGAGCCCTCCACCGAGCGCCTGTACCCCCGCGACGGCGTGCTGAAGGGCGAGATCCACAAGGCG
CTGAAGCTGAAGGGCGGCGGCCACTACCTGGTGGAGTTCAAGTCAATCTACATGGCCAAGAAGCCCGTGA
AGCTGCCCGGCTACTACTACGTGGACTCCAAGCTGGACATCACCTCCCACAACGAGGACTACACCGTGGT
GGAGCAGTACGAGCGCGCCGAGGCCCGCCACCACCTGTTCCAGTCTGGTTCTGGTTCTGGTTCAGGATCC
GGTACCGGTGGAGCTAGACCCGGGGAGCGCCCCTTCCAGTGTCGCATTTGCATGCGGAACTTTTCGCGCC
AGGACAGGCTTGACAGGCATACCCGTACTCATACCGGTGAAAAACCGTTTCAGTGTCGGATCTGTATGCG
AAATTTCTCCCAGAAGGAGCACTTGGCGGGGCATCTACGTACGCACACCGGCGAGAAGCCATTCCAATGC
CGAATATGCATGCGCAACTTCAGTCGCCGCGACAACCTGAACCGGCACCTAAAAACCCACCTGAGAGGAT
CTTAA
